>Addgene plasmid #87650 | UAS-Syt::7xHalo7 | depositor full sequence | sequence record 175024 | Full Sequence
GACTCAGGTGGCACTTTTCGGGGAAATGTGCGCGGAACCCCTATTTGTTTATTTTTCTAAATACATTCAA
ATATGTATCCGCTCATGAGACAATAACCCTGATAAATGCTTCAATAATATTGAAAAAGGAAGAGTATGAG
TATTCAACATTTCCGTGTCGCCCTTATTCCCTTTTTTGCGGCATTTTGCCTTCCTGTTTTTGCTCACCCA
GAAACGCTGGTGAAAGTAAAAGATGCTGAAGATCAGTTGGGTGCACGAGTGGGTTACATCGAACTGGATC
TCAACAGCGGTAAGATCCTTGAGAGTTTTCGCCCCGAAGAACGTTTTCCAATGATGAGCACTTTTAAAGT
TCTGCTATGTGGCGCGGTATTATCCCGTATTGACGCCGGGCAAGAGCAACTCGGTCGCCGCATACACTAT
TCTCAGAATGACTTGGTTGAGTACTCACCAGTCACAGAAAAGCATCTTACGGATGGCATGACAGTAAGAG
AATTATGCAGTGCTGCCATAACCATGAGTGATAACACTGCGGCCAACTTACTTCTGACAACGATCGGAGG
ACCGAAGGAGCTAACCGCTTTTTTGCACAACATGGGGGATCATGTAACTCGCCTTGATCGTTGGGAACCG
GAGCTGAATGAAGCCATACCAAACGACGAGCGTGACACCACGATGCCTGTAGCAATGGCAACAACGTTGC
GCAAACTATTAACTGGCGAACTACTTACTCTAGCTTCCCGGCAACAATTAATAGACTGGATGGAGGCGGA
TAAAGTTGCAGGACCACTTCTGCGCTCGGCCCTTCCGGCTGGCTGGTTTATTGCTGATAAATCTGGAGCC
GGTGAGCGTGGGTCTCGCGGTATCATTGCAGCACTGGGGCCAGATGGTAAGCCCTCCCGTATCGTAGTTA
TCTACACGACGGGGAGTCAGGCAACTATGGATGAACGAAATAGACAGATCGCTGAGATAGGTGCCTCACT
GATTAAGCATTGGTAACTGTCAGACCAAGTTTACTCATATATACTTTAGATTGATTTAAAACTTCATTTT
TAATTTAAAAGGATCTAGGTGAAGATCCTTTTTGATAATCTCATGACCAAAATCCCTTAACGTGAGTTTT
CGTTCCACTGAGCGTCAGACCCCGTAGAAAAGATCAAAGGATCTTCTTGAGATCCTTTTTTTCTGCGCGT
AATCTGCTGCTTGCAAACAAAAAAACCACCGCTACCAGCGGTGGTTTGTTTGCCGGATCAAGAGCTACCA
ACTCTTTTTCCGAAGGTAACTGGCTTCAGCAGAGCGCAGATACCAAATACTGTTCTTCTAGTGTAGCCGT
AGTTAGGCCACCACTTCAAGAACTCTGTAGCACCGCCTACATACCTCGCTCTGCTAATCCTGTTACCAGT
GGCTGCTGCCAGTGGCGATAAGTCGTGTCTTACCGGGTTGGACTCAAGACGATAGTTACCGGATAAGGCG
CAGCGGTCGGGCTGAACGGGGGGTTCGTGCACACAGCCCAGCTTGGAGCGAACGACCTACACCGAACTGA
GATACCTACAGCGTGAGCTATGAGAAAGCGCCACGCTTCCCGAAGGGAGAAAGGCGGACAGGTATCCGGT
AAGCGGCAGGGTCGGAACAGGAGAGCGCACGAGGGAGCTTCCAGGGGGAAACGCCTGGTATCTTTATAGT
CCTGTCGGGTTTCGCCACCTCTGACTTGAGCGTCGATTTTTGTGATGCTCGTCAGGGGGGCGGAGCCTAT
GGAAAAACGCCAGCAACGCGGCCTTTTTACGGTTCCTGGCCTTTTGCTGGCCTTTTGCTCACATGTTACC
GTCGACGATGTAGGTCACGGTCTCGAAGCCGCGGTGCGGGTGCCAGGGCGTGCCCTTGGGCTCCCCGGGC
GCGTACTCCACCTCACCCATCTGGTCCATCATGATGAACGGGTCGAGGTGGCGGTAGTTGATCCCGGCGA
ACGCGCGGCGCACCGGGAAGCCCTCGCCCTCGAAACCGCTGGGCGCGGTGGTCACGGTGAGCACGGGACG
TGCGACGGCGTCGGCGGGTGCGGATACGCGGGGCAGCGTCAGCGGGTTCTCGACGGTCACGGCGGGCATG
TCGACAAGCCGAACATATGGGCGCGCCTAGTATGTATGTAAGTTAATAAAACCCATTTTTGCGGAAAGTA
GATAAAAAAAACATTTTTTTTTTTTACTGCACTGGATATCATTGAACTTATCTGATCAGTTTTAAATTTA
CTTCGATCCAAGGGTATTTGATGTACCAGGTTCTTTCGATTACCTCTCACTCAAAATGACATTCCACTCA
AAGTCAGCGCTGTTTGCCTCCTTCTCTGTCCACAGAAATATCGCCGTCTCTTTCGCCGCTGCGTCCGCTA
TCTCTTTCGCCACCGTTTGTAGCGTTACGTAGCGTCAATGTCCGCCTTCAGTTGCATTTTGTCAGCGGTT
TCGTGACGAAGCTCCAAGCGGTTTACGCCATCAATTAAACACAAAGTGCTGTGCCAAAACTCCTCTCGCT
TCTTATTTTTGTTTGTTTTTTGAGTGATTGGGGTGGTGATTGGTTTTGGGTGGGTAAGCAGGGGAAAGTG
TGAAAAATCCCGGCAATGGGCCAAGAGGATCAGGAGCTATTAATTCGCGGAGGCAGCAAACACCCATCTG
CCGAGCATCTGAACAATGTGAGTAGTACATGTGCATACATCTTAAGTTCACTTGATCTATAGGAACTGCG
ATTGCAACATCAAATTGTCTGCGGCGTGAGAACTGCGACCCACAAAAATCCCAAACCGCAATTGCACAAA
CAAATAGTGACACGAAACAGATTATTCTGGTAGCTGTTCTCGCTATATAAGACAATTTTTGAGATCATAT
CATGATCAAGACATCTAAAGGCATTCATTTTCGACTATATTCTTTTTTACAAAAAATATAACAACCAGAT
ATTTTAAGCTGATCCTAGATGCACAAAAAATAAATAAAAGTATAAACCTACTTCGTAGGATACTTCGGGG
TACTTTTTGTTCGGGGTTAGATGAGCATAACGCTTGTAGTTGATATTTGAGATCCCCTATCATTGCAGGG
TGACAGCGGAGCGGCTTCGCAGAGCTGCATTAACCAGGGCTTCGGGCAGGCCAAAAACTACGGCACGCTC
CGGCCACCCAGTCCGCCGGAGGACTCCGGTTCAGGGAGCGGCCAACTAGCCGAGAACCTCACCTATGCCT
GGCACAATATGGACATCTTTGGGGCGGTCAATCAGCCGGGCTCCGGATGGCGGCAGCTGGTCAACCGGAC
ACGCGGACTATTCTGCAACGAGCGACACATACCGGCGCCCAGGAAACATTTGCTCAAGAACGGTGAGTTT
CTATTCGCAGTCGGCTGATCTGTGTGAAATCTTAATAAAGGGTCCAATTACCAATTTGAAACTCAGTTTG
CGGCGTGGCCTATCCGGGCGAACTTTTGGCCGTGATGGGCAGTTCCGGTGCCGGAAAGACGACCCTGCTG
AATGCCCTTGCCTTTCGATCGCCGCAGGGCATCCAAGTATCGCCATCCGGGATGCGACTGCTCAATGGCC
AACCTGTGGACGCCAAGGAGATGCAGGCCAGGTGCGCCTATGTCCAGCAGGATGACCTCTTTATCGGCTC
CCTAACGGCCAGGGAACACCTGATTTTCCAAGCCATGGTGCGGATGCCACGACATCTGACCTATCGGCAG
CGAGTGGCCCGCGTGGATCAGGTGATCCAGGAGCTTTCGCTCAGCAAATGTCAGCACACGATCATCGGTG
TGCCCGGCAGGGTGAAAGGTCTGTCCGGCGGAGAAAGGAAGCGTCTGGCATTCGCCTCCGAGGCTCTAAC
CGATCCGCCGCTTCTGATCTGCGATGAGCCCACCTCCGGACTGGACTCCTTTACCGCCCACAGCGTCGTC
CAGGTGCTGAAGAAGCTGTCGCAGAAGGGCAAGACCGTCATCCTGACCATTCATCAGCCGTCTTCCGAGC
TGTTTGAGCTCTTTGACAAGATCCTTCTGATGGCCGAGGGCAGGGTAGCTTTCTTGGGCACTCCCAGCGA
AGCCGTCGACTTCTTTTCCTAGTGAGTTCGATGTGTTTATTAAGGGTATCTAGTATTACATAACATCTCA
ACTCCTATCCAGCGTGGGTGCCCAGTGTCCTACCAACTACAATCCGGCGGACTTTTACGTACAGGTGTTG
GCCGTTGTGCCCGGACGGGAGATCGAGTCCCGTGATCGGATCGCCAAGATATGCGACAATTTTGCCATTA
GCAAAGTAGCCCGGGATATGGAGCAGTTGTTGGCCACCAAAAATCTGGAGAAGCCACTGGAGCAGCCGGA
GAATGGGTACACCTACAAGGCCACCTGGTTCATGCAGTTCCGGGCGGTCCTGTGGCGATCCTGGCTGTCG
GTGCTCAAGGAACCACTCCTCGTAAAAGTGCGACTTATTCAGACAACGGTGAGTGGTTCCAGTGGAAACA
AATGATATAACGCTTACAATTCTTGGAAACAAATTCGCTAGATTTTAGATAGAATTGCCTGATTCCACAC
CCTTCTTAGTTTTTTTCAATGAGATGTATAGTTTATAGTTTTGCAGAAGATAAATAAATTTCATTTAACT
CGCGAATATTAATGAGATGCGAGTAACATTTTAATTTGCAGATGGTTGCCATCTTGATTGGCCTCATCTT
TTTGGGCCAACAACTCACGCAAGTGGGTGTGATGAATATCAACGGAGCCATCTTCCTCTTCCTGACCAAC
ATGACCTTTCAAAACGTCTTTGCCACGATAAATGTAAGTCATGTTTAGAATACATTTGCATTTCAATAAT
TTACTAACTTTCTAATGAATCGATTCGATTTAGGTGTTCACCTCAGAGCTGCCAGTTTTTATGAGGGAGG
CCCGAAGTCGACTTTATCGCTGTGACACATACTTTCTGGGCAAAACGATTGCCGAATTGCCGCTTTTTCT
CACAGTGCCACTGGTCTTCACGGCGATTGCCTATCCGATGATCGGACTGCGGGCCGGAGTGCTGCACTTC
TTCAACTGCCTGGCGCTGGTCACTCTGGTGGCCAATGTGTCAACGTCCTTCGGATATCTAATATCCTGCG
CCAGCTCCTCGACCTCGATGGCGCTGTCTGTGGGTCCGCCGGTTATCATACCATTCCTGCTCTTTGGCGG
CTTCTTCTTGAACTCGGGCTCGGTGCCAGTATACCTCAAATGGTTGTCGTACCTCTCATGGTTCCGTTAC
GCCAACGAGGGTCTGCTGATTAACCAATGGGCGGACGTGGAGCCGGGCGAAATTAGCTGCACATCGTCGA
ACACCACGTGCCCCAGTTCGGGCAAGGTCATCCTGGAGACGCTTAACTTCTCCGCCGCCGATCTGCCGCT
GGACTACGTGGGTCTGGCCATTCTCATCGTGAGCTTCCGGGTGCTCGCATATCTGGCTCTAAGACTTCGG
GCCCGACGCAAGGAGTAGCCGACATATATCCGAAATAACTGCTTGTTTTTTTTTTTTACCATTATTACCA
TCGTGTTTACTGTTTATTGCCCCCTCAAAAAGCTAATGTAATTATATTTGTGCCAATAAAAACAAGATAT
GACCTATAGAATACAAGTATTTCCCCTTCGAACATCCCCACAAGTAGACTTTGGATTTGTCTTCTAACCA
AAAGACTTACACACCTGCATACCTTACATCAAAAACTCGTTTATCGCTACATAAAACACCGGGATATATT
TTTTATATACATACTTTTCAAATCGCGCGCCCTCTTCATAATTCACCTCCACCACACCACGTTTCGTAGT
TGCTCTTTCGCTGTCTCCCACCCGCTCTCCGCAACACATTCACCTTTTGTTCGACGACCTTGGAGCGACT
GTCGTTAGTTCCGCGCGATTCGGTTCGCTCAAATGGTTCCGAGTGGTTCATTTCGTCTCAATAGAAATTA
GTAATAAATATTTGTATGTACAATTTATTTGCTCCAATATATTTGTATATATTTCCCTCACAGCTATATT
TATTCTAATTTAATATTATGACTTTTTAAGGTAATTTTTTGTGACCTGTTCGGAGTGATTAGCGTTACAA
TTTGAACTGAAAGTGACATCCAGTGTTTGTTCCTTGTGTAGATGCATCTCAAAAAAATGGTGGGCATAAT
AGTGTTGTTTATATATATCAAAAATAACAACTATAATAATAAGAATACATTTAATTTAGAAAATGCTTGG
ATTTCACTGGAACTAGGGCGCGCCTCCGGAACATAATGGTGCAGGGCGCTGACTTCCGCGTTTCCAGACT
TTACGAAACACGGAAACCGAAGACCATTCATGTTGTTGCTCAGGTCGCAGACGTTTTGCAGCAGCAGTCG
CTTCACGTTCGCTCGCGTATCGGTGATTCATTCTGCTAACCAGTAAGGCAACCCCGCCAGCCTAGCCGGG
TCCTCAACGACAGGAGCACGATCATGCGCACCCGTGGCCAGGGCCGCAAGCTTGCATGCCTGCAGGTCGG
AGTACTGTCCTCCGAGCGGAGTACTGTCCTCCGAGCGGAGTACTGTCCTCCGAGCGGAGTACTGTCCTCC
GAGCGGAGTACTGTCCTCCGAGCGGAGACTCTAGCCCTAGGGCATGCCTGCAGGTCGGAGTACTGTCCTC
CGAGCGGAGTACTGTCCTCCGAGCGGAGTACTGTCCTCCGAGCGGAGTACTGTCCTCCGAGCGGAGTACT
GTCCTCCGAGCGGAGACTCTAGCGCTAGCGACGTCGAGCGCCGGAGTATAAATAGAGGCGCTTCGTCTAC
GGAGCGACAATTCAATTCAAACAAGCAAAGTGAACACGTCGCTAAGCGAAAGCTAAGCAAATAAACAAGC
GCAGCTGAACAAGCTAAACAATCTGCAGTAAAGTGCAAGTTAAAGTGAATCAATTAAAAGTAACCAGCAA
CCAAGTAAATCAACTGCAACTACTGAAATCTGCCAAGAAGTAATTATTGAATACAAGAAGAGAACTCTGA
ATAGATCTAAAAGGTAGGTTCAACCACTGATGCCTAGGCACACCGAAACGACTAACCCTAATTCTTATCC
TTTACTTCAGGCGGCCGCAACTCCTAAAAAACCGCCACCATGCCGCCAAATGCAAAATCGGAAACGGACG
CCAAACCGGAAGCGGAACCAGCGCCAGCGTCCGAGCCGGCAGCGGAACTGGAGTCCGTCGACCAGAAGCT
GGAAGAAACACATCACTCCAAATTCCGTGAAGTGGACAGGCAGGAGCAGGAGGTGCTCGCCGAGAAGGCG
GCGGAAGCGGCCAGTCAAAGAATCGCACAGGTGGAATCAACAACACGGAGTGCTACCACAGAGGCTCAGG
AATCCACCACCACCGCAGTGCCGGTGATCAAAAAGATCGAGCATGTCGGCGAAGTGGTCACCGAGGTGAT
CGCGGAGCGCACGGGGCTGCCCACATGGGGCGTGGTGGCCATCATCATACTCGTGTTCCTCGTCGTCTTT
GGTATAATCTTCTTCTGTGTGCGGAGATTCCTGAAGAAGCGAAGAACCAAAGATGGAAAGGGTAAGAAGG
GTGTCGACATGAAGTCGGTACAGTTGTTGGGATCGGCGTACAAGGAGAAAGTTCAGCCTGATATGGAGGA
ACTCACCGAAAATGCCGAGGAGGGTGACGAGGAGGACAAGCAGAGCGAGCAGAAGCTGGGGCGCCTCAAC
TTCAAGCTGGAATACGATTTCAACTCCAACAGTTTGGCCGTGACGGTGATCCAAGCCGAGGAGCTTCCCG
CCCTGGATATGGGCGGTACCTCGGATCCCTATGTCAAGGTGTACTTGCTGCCCGACAAGAAGAAGAAGTT
CGAGACCAAGGTGCACCGCAAGACACTGAGTCCGGTCTTCAACGAGACGTTCACCTTTAAGGGTTTGCCC
TACGCCGATGCCATGAACAAGACGCTCGTGTTTGCCATTTTCGACTTCGATCGCTTCTCGAAGCACGACC
AGATCGGCGAGGTGAAGGTGCCGCTGTGCACCATCGATCTGGCGCAGACAATCGAGGAGTGGCGCGACCT
GGTCAGCGTTGAGGGAGAGGGCGGACAGGAAAAGCTGGGAGATATCTGCTTCTCGCTGCGCTACGTGCCG
ACCGCCGGAAAGCTAACCGTCGTCATCCTGGAGGCCAAGAACTTGAAGAAGATGGACGTGGGCGGACTGT
CTGATCCATATGTGAAAATTGCAATCATGCAAAATGGCAAACGTTTGAAAAAGAGGAAGACAAGTGTCAA
AAAATGCACCCTCAACCCTTACTATAATGAGTCGTTCTCATTTGAAGTACCATTTGAACAAATGCAAAAA
ATCTGTCTCGCTGTGACCGTCGTGGACTACGATCGTATTGGCACCTCCGAACCCATCGGCCGCTGCATAC
TTGGCTGCATGGGCACCGGAACCGAGCTGCGTCACTGGTCGGACATGTTGGCCTCGCCCCGCCGGCCCAT
CGCCCAGTGGCACACCCTCAAGGATCCCGAGGAGACCGACGAGATCCTGAAGAACATGAAGACCGGTTCT
AGAGGATCCATGGCAGAAATCGGTACTGGCTTTCCATTCGACCCCCATTATGTGGAAGTCCTGGGCGAGC
GCATGCACTACGTCGATGTTGGTCCGCGCGATGGCACCCCTGTGCTGTTCCTGCACGGTAACCCGACCTC
CTCCTACGTGTGGCGCAACATCATCCCGCATGTTGCACCGACCCATCGCTGCATTGCTCCAGACCTGATC
GGTATGGGCAAATCCGACAAACCAGACCTGGGTTATTTCTTCGACGACCACGTCCGCTTCATGGATGCCT
TCATCGAAGCCCTGGGTCTGGAAGAGGTCGTCCTGGTCATTCACGACTGGGGCTCCGCTCTGGGTTTCCA
CTGGGCCAAGCGCAATCCAGAGCGCGTCAAAGGTATTGCATTTATGGAGTTCATCCGCCCTATCCCGACC
TGGGACGAATGGCCAGAATTTGCCCGCGAGACCTTCCAGGCCTTCCGCACCACCGACGTCGGCCGCAAGC
TGATCATCGATCAGAACGTTTTTATCGAGGGTACGCTGCCGATGGGTGTCGTCCGCCCGCTGACTGAAGT
CGAGATGGACCATTACCGCGAGCCGTTCCTGAATCCTGTTGACCGCGAGCCACTGTGGCGCTTCCCAAAC
GAGCTGCCAATCGCCGGTGAGCCAGCGAACATCGTCGCGCTGGTCGAAGAATACATGGACTGGCTGCACC
AGTCCCCTGTCCCGAAGCTGCTGTTCTGGGGCACCCCAGGCGTTCTGATCCCACCGGCCGAAGCCGCTCG
CCTGGCCAAAAGCCTGCCTAACTGCAAGGCTGTGGACATCGGCCCGGGTCTGAATCTGCTGCAAGAAGAC
AACCCGGACCTGATCGGCAGCGAGATCGCGCGCTGGCTGTCGACGCTCGAAATTTCCGGCAGATCTACTA
GAGGATCCATGGCAGAAATCGGTACTGGCTTTCCATTCGACCCCCATTATGTGGAAGTCCTGGGCGAGCG
CATGCACTACGTCGATGTTGGTCCGCGCGATGGCACCCCTGTGCTGTTCCTGCACGGTAACCCGACCTCC
TCCTACGTGTGGCGCAACATCATCCCGCATGTTGCACCGACCCATCGCTGCATTGCTCCAGACCTGATCG
GTATGGGCAAATCCGACAAACCAGACCTGGGTTATTTCTTCGACGACCACGTCCGCTTCATGGATGCCTT
CATCGAAGCCCTGGGTCTGGAAGAGGTCGTCCTGGTCATTCACGACTGGGGCTCCGCTCTGGGTTTCCAC
TGGGCCAAGCGCAATCCAGAGCGCGTCAAAGGTATTGCATTTATGGAGTTCATCCGCCCTATCCCGACCT
GGGACGAATGGCCAGAATTTGCCCGCGAGACCTTCCAGGCCTTCCGCACCACCGACGTCGGCCGCAAGCT
GATCATCGATCAGAACGTTTTTATCGAGGGTACGCTGCCGATGGGTGTCGTCCGCCCGCTGACTGAAGTC
GAGATGGACCATTACCGCGAGCCGTTCCTGAATCCTGTTGACCGCGAGCCACTGTGGCGCTTCCCAAACG
AGCTGCCAATCGCCGGTGAGCCAGCGAACATCGTCGCGCTGGTCGAAGAATACATGGACTGGCTGCACCA
GTCCCCTGTCCCGAAGCTGCTGTTCTGGGGCACCCCAGGCGTTCTGATCCCACCGGCCGAAGCCGCTCGC
CTGGCCAAAAGCCTGCCTAACTGCAAGGCTGTGGACATCGGCCCGGGTCTGAATCTGCTGCAAGAAGACA
ACCCGGACCTGATCGGCAGCGAGATCGCGCGCTGGCTGTCGACGCTCGAAATTTCCGGCAGATCTACTAG
AGGATCCATGGCAGAAATCGGTACTGGCTTTCCATTCGACCCCCATTATGTGGAAGTCCTGGGCGAGCGC
ATGCACTACGTCGATGTTGGTCCGCGCGATGGCACCCCTGTGCTGTTCCTGCACGGTAACCCGACCTCCT
CCTACGTGTGGCGCAACATCATCCCGCATGTTGCACCGACCCATCGCTGCATTGCTCCAGACCTGATCGG
TATGGGCAAATCCGACAAACCAGACCTGGGTTATTTCTTCGACGACCACGTCCGCTTCATGGATGCCTTC
ATCGAAGCCCTGGGTCTGGAAGAGGTCGTCCTGGTCATTCACGACTGGGGCTCCGCTCTGGGTTTCCACT
GGGCCAAGCGCAATCCAGAGCGCGTCAAAGGTATTGCATTTATGGAGTTCATCCGCCCTATCCCGACCTG
GGACGAATGGCCAGAATTTGCCCGCGAGACCTTCCAGGCCTTCCGCACCACCGACGTCGGCCGCAAGCTG
ATCATCGATCAGAACGTTTTTATCGAGGGTACGCTGCCGATGGGTGTCGTCCGCCCGCTGACTGAAGTCG
AGATGGACCATTACCGCGAGCCGTTCCTGAATCCTGTTGACCGCGAGCCACTGTGGCGCTTCCCAAACGA
GCTGCCAATCGCCGGTGAGCCAGCGAACATCGTCGCGCTGGTCGAAGAATACATGGACTGGCTGCACCAG
TCCCCTGTCCCGAAGCTGCTGTTCTGGGGCACCCCAGGCGTTCTGATCCCACCGGCCGAAGCCGCTCGCC
TGGCCAAAAGCCTGCCTAACTGCAAGGCTGTGGACATCGGCCCGGGTCTGAATCTGCTGCAAGAAGACAA
CCCGGACCTGATCGGCAGCGAGATCGCGCGCTGGCTGTCGACGCTCGAAATTTCCGGCAGATCTACTAGA
GGATCCATGGCAGAAATCGGTACTGGCTTTCCATTCGACCCCCATTATGTGGAAGTCCTGGGCGAGCGCA
TGCACTACGTCGATGTTGGTCCGCGCGATGGCACCCCTGTGCTGTTCCTGCACGGTAACCCGACCTCCTC
CTACGTGTGGCGCAACATCATCCCGCATGTTGCACCGACCCATCGCTGCATTGCTCCAGACCTGATCGGT
ATGGGCAAATCCGACAAACCAGACCTGGGTTATTTCTTCGACGACCACGTCCGCTTCATGGATGCCTTCA
TCGAAGCCCTGGGTCTGGAAGAGGTCGTCCTGGTCATTCACGACTGGGGCTCCGCTCTGGGTTTCCACTG
GGCCAAGCGCAATCCAGAGCGCGTCAAAGGTATTGCATTTATGGAGTTCATCCGCCCTATCCCGACCTGG
GACGAATGGCCAGAATTTGCCCGCGAGACCTTCCAGGCCTTCCGCACCACCGACGTCGGCCGCAAGCTGA
TCATCGATCAGAACGTTTTTATCGAGGGTACGCTGCCGATGGGTGTCGTCCGCCCGCTGACTGAAGTCGA
GATGGACCATTACCGCGAGCCGTTCCTGAATCCTGTTGACCGCGAGCCACTGTGGCGCTTCCCAAACGAG
CTGCCAATCGCCGGTGAGCCAGCGAACATCGTCGCGCTGGTCGAAGAATACATGGACTGGCTGCACCAGT
CCCCTGTCCCGAAGCTGCTGTTCTGGGGCACCCCAGGCGTTCTGATCCCACCGGCCGAAGCCGCTCGCCT
GGCCAAAAGCCTGCCTAACTGCAAGGCTGTGGACATCGGCCCGGGTCTGAATCTGCTGCAAGAAGACAAC
CCGGACCTGATCGGCAGCGAGATCGCGCGCTGGCTGTCGACGCTCGAAATTTCCGGCAGATCTACTAGAG
GATCCATGGCAGAAATCGGTACTGGCTTTCCATTCGACCCCCATTATGTGGAAGTCCTGGGCGAGCGCAT
GCACTACGTCGATGTTGGTCCGCGCGATGGCACCCCTGTGCTGTTCCTGCACGGTAACCCGACCTCCTCC
TACGTGTGGCGCAACATCATCCCGCATGTTGCACCGACCCATCGCTGCATTGCTCCAGACCTGATCGGTA
TGGGCAAATCCGACAAACCAGACCTGGGTTATTTCTTCGACGACCACGTCCGCTTCATGGATGCCTTCAT
CGAAGCCCTGGGTCTGGAAGAGGTCGTCCTGGTCATTCACGACTGGGGCTCCGCTCTGGGTTTCCACTGG
GCCAAGCGCAATCCAGAGCGCGTCAAAGGTATTGCATTTATGGAGTTCATCCGCCCTATCCCGACCTGGG
ACGAATGGCCAGAATTTGCCCGCGAGACCTTCCAGGCCTTCCGCACCACCGACGTCGGCCGCAAGCTGAT
CATCGATCAGAACGTTTTTATCGAGGGTACGCTGCCGATGGGTGTCGTCCGCCCGCTGACTGAAGTCGAG
ATGGACCATTACCGCGAGCCGTTCCTGAATCCTGTTGACCGCGAGCCACTGTGGCGCTTCCCAAACGAGC
TGCCAATCGCCGGTGAGCCAGCGAACATCGTCGCGCTGGTCGAAGAATACATGGACTGGCTGCACCAGTC
CCCTGTCCCGAAGCTGCTGTTCTGGGGCACCCCAGGCGTTCTGATCCCACCGGCCGAAGCCGCTCGCCTG
GCCAAAAGCCTGCCTAACTGCAAGGCTGTGGACATCGGCCCGGGTCTGAATCTGCTGCAAGAAGACAACC
CGGACCTGATCGGCAGCGAGATCGCGCGCTGGCTGTCGACGCTCGAAATTTCCGGCAGATCTACTAGAGG
ATCCATGGCAGAAATCGGTACTGGCTTTCCATTCGACCCCCATTATGTGGAAGTCCTGGGCGAGCGCATG
CACTACGTCGATGTTGGTCCGCGCGATGGCACCCCTGTGCTGTTCCTGCACGGTAACCCGACCTCCTCCT
ACGTGTGGCGCAACATCATCCCGCATGTTGCACCGACCCATCGCTGCATTGCTCCAGACCTGATCGGTAT
GGGCAAATCCGACAAACCAGACCTGGGTTATTTCTTCGACGACCACGTCCGCTTCATGGATGCCTTCATC
GAAGCCCTGGGTCTGGAAGAGGTCGTCCTGGTCATTCACGACTGGGGCTCCGCTCTGGGTTTCCACTGGG
CCAAGCGCAATCCAGAGCGCGTCAAAGGTATTGCATTTATGGAGTTCATCCGCCCTATCCCGACCTGGGA
CGAATGGCCAGAATTTGCCCGCGAGACCTTCCAGGCCTTCCGCACCACCGACGTCGGCCGCAAGCTGATC
ATCGATCAGAACGTTTTTATCGAGGGTACGCTGCCGATGGGTGTCGTCCGCCCGCTGACTGAAGTCGAGA
TGGACCATTACCGCGAGCCGTTCCTGAATCCTGTTGACCGCGAGCCACTGTGGCGCTTCCCAAACGAGCT
GCCAATCGCCGGTGAGCCAGCGAACATCGTCGCGCTGGTCGAAGAATACATGGACTGGCTGCACCAGTCC
CCTGTCCCGAAGCTGCTGTTCTGGGGCACCCCAGGCGTTCTGATCCCACCGGCCGAAGCCGCTCGCCTGG
CCAAAAGCCTGCCTAACTGCAAGGCTGTGGACATCGGCCCGGGTCTGAATCTGCTGCAAGAAGACAACCC
GGACCTGATCGGCAGCGAGATCGCGCGCTGGCTGTCGACGCTCGAAATTTCCGGCAGATCTACTAGAGGA
TCCATGGCAGAAATCGGTACTGGCTTTCCATTCGACCCCCATTATGTGGAAGTCCTGGGCGAGCGCATGC
ACTACGTCGATGTTGGTCCGCGCGATGGCACCCCTGTGCTGTTCCTGCACGGTAACCCGACCTCCTCCTA
CGTGTGGCGCAACATCATCCCGCATGTTGCACCGACCCATCGCTGCATTGCTCCAGACCTGATCGGTATG
GGCAAATCCGACAAACCAGACCTGGGTTATTTCTTCGACGACCACGTCCGCTTCATGGATGCCTTCATCG
AAGCCCTGGGTCTGGAAGAGGTCGTCCTGGTCATTCACGACTGGGGCTCCGCTCTGGGTTTCCACTGGGC
CAAGCGCAATCCAGAGCGCGTCAAAGGTATTGCATTTATGGAGTTCATCCGCCCTATCCCGACCTGGGAC
GAATGGCCAGAATTTGCCCGCGAGACCTTCCAGGCCTTCCGCACCACCGACGTCGGCCGCAAGCTGATCA
TCGATCAGAACGTTTTTATCGAGGGTACGCTGCCGATGGGTGTCGTCCGCCCGCTGACTGAAGTCGAGAT
GGACCATTACCGCGAGCCGTTCCTGAATCCTGTTGACCGCGAGCCACTGTGGCGCTTCCCAAACGAGCTG
CCAATCGCCGGTGAGCCAGCGAACATCGTCGCGCTGGTCGAAGAATACATGGACTGGCTGCACCAGTCCC
CTGTCCCGAAGCTGCTGTTCTGGGGCACCCCAGGCGTTCTGATCCCACCGGCCGAAGCCGCTCGCCTGGC
CAAAAGCCTGCCTAACTGCAAGGCTGTGGACATCGGCCCGGGTCTGAATCTGCTGCAAGAAGACAACCCG
GACCTGATCGGCAGCGAGATCGCGCGCTGGCTGTCGACGCTCGAAATTTCCGGCAGATCTACTAGTTAAT
CTAGAATGAATCGTTTTTAAAATAACAAATCAATTGTTTTATAATATTCGTACGATTCTTTGATTATGTA
ATAAAATGTGATCATTAGGAAGATTACGAAAAATATAAAAAATATGAGTTCTGTGTGTATAACAAATGCT
GTAAACGCCACAATTGTGTTTGTTGCAAATAAACCCATGATTATTTGATTAAAATTGTTGTTTTCTTTGT
TCATAGACAATAGTGTGTTTTGCCTAAACGTGTACTGCATAAACTCCATGCGAGTGTATAGCGAGCTAGT
GGCTAACGCTTGCCCCACCAAAGTAGATTCGTCAAAATCCTCAATTTCATCACCCTCCTCCAAGTTTAAC
ATTTGGCCGTCGGAATTAACTTCTAAAGATGCCACATAATCTAATAAATGAAATAGAGATTCAAACGTGG
CGTCATCGTCCGTTTCGACCATTTCCGAAAAGAACTCGGGCATAAACTCTATGATTTCTCTGGACGTGGT
GTTGTCGAAACTCTCAAAGTACGCAGTCAGGAACGTGCGCGACATGTCGTCGGGAAACTCGCGCGGAAAC
ATGTTGTTGTAACCGAACGGGTCCCATAGCGCCAAAACCAAATCTGCCAGCGTCAATAGAATGAGCACGA
TGCCGACAATGGAGCTGGCTTGGATAGCGATTCGAGTTAACGGCCGGCCGTTTAAACGAATTCTTGAAGA
CGAAAGGGCCTCGTGATACGCCTATTTTTATAGGTTAATGTCATGATAATAATGGTTTCTTA
Features (pLannotate 1.2.2; 20 found; start..end, strand, type, name):
     31..135     +  promoter       AmpR promoter: bla
    136..996     +  CDS            AmpR: β-lactamase; bla; confers resistance to ampicillin, carbenicillin, and related antibiotics
   1167..1755    +  rep_origin     ori: high-copy-number ColE1/pMB1/pBR322/pUC origin of replication
   1842..1911    +  protein_bind   attB: attB site for the φC31 integrase (Groth et al., 2000) phage φC31 integrase
   2127..6246    +  gene           mini-white: white; This modified version of the white gene lacks part of the first intron.
   6251..6406    +  CDS            YPB1_ECOLX (fragment): Protein predicted: Swiss-Prot protein existence level 4. From Escherichia coli.
   6488..6509    -  misc_feature   MCS (fragment): pUC18/19 multiple cloning site
   6508..6602    +  protein_bind   5X UAS: five tandem copies of the "ScaI site" 17-mer CGGAGTACTGTCCTCCG, an upstream activating sequence (UAS) that efficiently binds yeast Gal4 (Webster et al., 1988; Pfeiffer et al., 2010) GAL4
   6636..6730    +  protein_bind   5X UAS: five tandem copies of the "ScaI site" 17-mer CGGAGTACTGTCCTCCG, an upstream activating sequence (UAS) that efficiently binds yeast Gal4 (Webster et al., 1988; Pfeiffer et al., 2010) GAL4
   6761..6999    +  promoter       hsp70 promoter: Drosophila melanogaster hsp70Bb promoter
   7014..7080    +  intron         Mhc intron: modified Drosophila myosin heavy chain intron 16 (Pfeiffer et al., 2010)
   7110..8531    +  CDS            Syt1: SY65_DROME - Also known as syt. Experimental evidence at protein level: Swiss-Prot protein existence level 1. May have a regulatory role in the membrane interactions during trafficking of synaptic vesicles at the active zone of the synapse. It binds acidic phospholipids with a specificity that requires the presence of both an acidic head group and a diacyl backbone. From Drosophila melanogaster (Fruit fly).
   8550..9440    +  CDS            HaloTag®: modified bacterial dehalogenase that forms covalent bonds with chloroalkane derivatives
   9459..10349   +  CDS            HaloTag®: modified bacterial dehalogenase that forms covalent bonds with chloroalkane derivatives
  10368..11258   +  CDS            HaloTag®: modified bacterial dehalogenase that forms covalent bonds with chloroalkane derivatives
  11277..12167   +  CDS            HaloTag®: modified bacterial dehalogenase that forms covalent bonds with chloroalkane derivatives
  12186..13076   +  CDS            HaloTag®: modified bacterial dehalogenase that forms covalent bonds with chloroalkane derivatives
  13095..13985   +  CDS            HaloTag®: modified bacterial dehalogenase that forms covalent bonds with chloroalkane derivatives
  14004..14894   +  CDS            HaloTag®: modified bacterial dehalogenase that forms covalent bonds with chloroalkane derivatives
  14930..15586   -  CDS            P74 (fragment): PIF0_NPVAC - Experimental evidence at protein level: Swiss-Prot protein existence level 1. Plays an essential role for oral infectivity of occlusion- derived virus (ODV) and functions also in host midgut attachment and fusion by binding to a specific host receptor. From Autographa californica nuclear polyhedrosis virus (AcMNPV).
