[The description below was written by a language model from this plasmid's Addgene catalogue record and pLannotate feature annotations shown in this document.]
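Description:
UAS-Syt::7xHalo7 is a 15.7 kb Drosophila transgenesis and expression plasmid built on the pJFRC81 backbone, intended for generating flies that express a synaptic chemical-labelling reporter under GAL4 control. In bacteria it is maintained as a high-copy plasmid through a ColE1/pUC-type origin and selected with ampicillin via the β-lactamase gene. For fly work it carries a φC31 attB site, which allows integrase-mediated insertion into a genomic attP landing site, and a mini-white gene that serves as an eye-colour marker for identifying transformants.

The expression cassette begins with two blocks of five tandem GAL4-binding sites (ten UAS copies in total) upstream of the Drosophila hsp70Bb promoter, followed by a modified myosin heavy chain intron that is commonly included to boost expression. This drives an open reading frame encoding Drosophila Synaptotagmin 1, a synaptic vesicle protein, followed by seven tandem copies of HaloTag separated by short spacers. HaloTag is a modified bacterial dehalogenase that bonds covalently to chloroalkane ligands, so multimerising it on a vesicle protein should concentrate fluorescent ligand signal at presynaptic sites in the cells defined by a chosen GAL4 driver. Downstream of the fusion, the annotation detects an antisense fragment of the AcMNPV baculovirus P74 gene; this probably reflects a baculovirus-derived 3′ region acting as the terminator, although the table does not annotate one. The Syt sequence carries an S265G substitution found during quality control, which the depositor reports does not affect function. The cloning sites used are not recorded.
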