Addgene plasmid #87650: UAS-Syt::7xHalo7
Purpose: For creating drosophila transgenics expressing UAS-Syt::7xHalo7
Depositing lab: Gregory Jefferis. Depositing organization: MRC Laboratory of Molecular Biology. Publication: Second-Generation Drosophila Chemical Tags: Sensitivity, Versatility, and Speed. Sutcliffe B, Ng J, Auer TO, Pasche M, Benton R, Jefferis GS, Cachero S. Genetics. 2017 Apr;205(4):1399-1408. doi: 10.1534/genetics.116.199281. Epub 2017 Feb 16. PubMed 28209589.
Backbone
  Vector backbone: pJFRC81
  Vector type: Insect Expression
Growth in bacteria
  Bacterial resistance: Ampicillin, 100 μg/mL
  Growth temperature: 37°C
  Growth strain: DH5alpha
  Copy number: High Copy
Gene/Insert
  Gene/Insert name: Syt::7xHalo7
  Species: Synthetic
  Mutation: S265G in Syt (please see depositor's comment below)
  Cloning method: Restriction Enzyme; 5′ cloning site unknown (unknown if destroyed); 3′ cloning site unknown (unknown if destroyed)
Terms and licenses: Academic/Nonprofit Terms; Industry Terms: Not Available to Industry
Depositor comments: GenBank accession number: KY511560 Please note that mutation S265G in Syt was found during Addgene's quality control. The depositor noted that this mutation does NOT affect plasmid function.
How to cite: UAS-Syt::7xHalo7 was a gift from Gregory Jefferis (Addgene plasmid # 87650 ; http://n2t.net/addgene:87650 ; RRID:Addgene_87650)
