>Addgene plasmid #87650 | UAS-Syt::7xHalo7 | addgene partial sequence | sequence record 174574 | Addgene Partial NGS Result
CAATGGAGCTGGCTTGGATAGCGATTCGAGTTAACGGCCGGCCGTTTAAACGAATTCTTGAAGACGAAAG
GGCCTCGTGATACGCCTATTTTTATAGGTTAATGTCATGATAATAATGGTTTCTTAGACTCAGGTGGCAC
TTTTCGGGGAAATGTGCGCGGAACCCCTATTTGTTTATTTTTCTAAATACATTCAAATATGTATCCGCTC
ATGAGACAATAACCCTGATAAATGCTTCAATAATATTGAAAAAGGAAGAGTATGAGTATTCAACATTTCC
GTGTCGCCCTTATTCCCTTTTTTGCGGCATTTTGCCTTCCTGTTTTTGCTCACCCAGAAACGCTGGTGAA
AGTAAAAGATGCTGAAGATCAGTTGGGTGCACGAGTGGGTTACATCGAACTGGATCTCAACAGCGGTAAG
ATCCTTGAGAGTTTTCGCCCCGAAGAACGTTTTCCAATGATGAGCACTTTTAAAGTTCTGCTATGTGGCG
CGGTATTATCCCGTATTGACGCCGGGCAAGAGCAACTCGGTCGCCGCATACACTATTCTCAGAATGACTT
GGTTGAGTACTCACCAGTCACAGAAAAGCATCTTACGGATGGCATGACAGTAAGAGAATTATGCAGTGCT
GCCATAACCATGAGTGATAACACTGCGGCCAACTTACTTCTGACAACGATCGGAGGACCGAAGGAGCTAA
CCGCTTTTTTGCACAACATGGGGGATCATGTAACTCGCCTTGATCGTTGGGAACCGGAGCTGAATGAAGC
CATACCAAACGACGAGCGTGACACCACGATGCCTGTAGCAATGGCAACAACGTTGCGCAAACTATTAACT
GGCGAACTACTTACTCTAGCTTCCCGGCAACAATTAATAGACTGGATGGAGGCGGATAAAGTTGCAGGAC
CACTTCTGCGCTCGGCCCTTCCGGCTGGCTGGTTTATTGCTGATAAATCTGGAGCCGGTGAGCGTGGGTC
TCGCGGTATCATTGCAGCACTGGGGCCAGATGGTAAGCCCTCCCGTATCGTAGTTATCTACACGACGGGG
AGTCAGGCAACTATGGATGAACGAAATAGACAGATCGCTGAGATAGGTGCCTCACTGATTAAGCATTGGT
AACTGTCAGACCAAGTTTACTCATATATACTTTAGATTGATTTAAAACTTCATTTTTAATTTAAAAGGAT
CTAGGTGAAGATCCTTTTTGATAATCTCATGACCAAAATCCCTTAACGTGAGTTTTCGTTCCACTGAGCG
TCAGACCCCGTAGAAAAGATCAAAGGATCTTCTTGAGATCCTTTTTTTCTGCGCGTAATCTGCTGCTTGC
AAACAAAAAAACCACCGCTACCAGCGGTGGTTTGTTTGCCGGATCAAGAGCTACCAACTCTTTTTCCGAA
GGTAACTGGCTTCAGCAGAGCGCAGATACCAAATACTGTTCTTCTAGTGTAGCCGTAGTTAGGCCACCAC
TTCAAGAACTCTGTAGCACCGCCTACATACCTCGCTCTGCTAATCCTGTTACCAGTGGCTGCTGCCAGTG
GCGATAAGTCGTGTCTTACCGGGTTGGACTCAAGACGATAGTTACCGGATAAGGCGCAGCGGTCGGGCTG
AACGGGGGGTTCGTGCACACAGCCCAGCTTGGAGCGAACGACCTACACCGAACTGAGATACCTACAGCGT
GAGCTATGAGAAAGCGCCACGCTTCCCGAAGGGAGAAAGGCGGACAGGTATCCGGTAAGCGGCAGGGTCG
GAACAGGAGAGCGCACGAGGGAGCTTCCAGGGGGAAACGCCTGGTATCTTTATAGTCCTGTCGGGTTTCG
CCACCTCTGACTTGAGCGTCGATTTTTGTGATGCTCGTCAGGGGGGCGGAGCCTATGGAAAAACGCCAGC
AACGCGGCCTTTTTACGGTTCCTGGCCTTTTGCTGGCCTTTTGCTCACATGTTACCGTCGACGATGTAGG
TCACGGTCTCGAAGCCGCGGTGCGGGTGCCAGGGCGTGCCCTTGGGCTCCCCGGGCGCGTACTCCACCTC
ACCCATCTGGTCCATCATGATGAACGGGTCGAGGTGGCGGTAGTTGATCCCGGCGAACGCGCGGCGCACC
GGGAAGCCCTCGCCCTCGAAACCGCTGGGCGCGGTGGTCACGGTGAGCACGGGACGTGCGACGGCGTCGG
CGGGTGCGGATACGCGGGGCAGCGTCAGCGGGTTCTCGACGGTCACGGCGGGCATGTCGACAAGCCGAAC
ATATGGGCGCGCCTAGTATGTATGTAAGTTAATAAAACCCATTTTTGCGGAAAGTAGATAAAAAAAACAT
TTTTTTTTTTTACTGCACTGGATATCATTGAACTTATCTGATCAGTTTTAAATTTACTTCGATCCAAGGG
TATTTGATGTACCAGGTTCTTTCGATTACCTCTCACTCAAAATGACATTCCACTCAAAGTCAGCGCTGTT
TGCCTCCTTCTCTGTCCACAGAAATATCGCCGTCTCTTTCGCCGCTGCGTCCGCTATCTCTTTCGCCACC
GTTTGTAGCGTTACGTAGCGTCAATGTCCGCCTTCAGTTGCATTTTGTCAGCGGTTTCGTGACGAAGCTC
CAAGCGGTTTACGCCATCAATTAAACACAAAGTGCTGTGCCAAAACTCCTCTCGCTTCTTATTTTTGTTT
GTTTTTTGAGTGATTGGGGTGGTGATTGGTTTTGGGTGGGTAAGCAGGGGAAAGTGTGAAAAATCCCGGC
AATGGGCCAAGAGGATCAGGAGCTATTAATTCGCGGAGGCAGCAAACACCCATCTGCCGAGCATCTGAAC
AATGTGAGTAGTACATGTGCATACATCTTAAGTTCACTTGATCTATAGGAACTGCGATTGCAACATCAAA
TTGTCTGCGGCGTGAGAACTGCGACCCACAAAAATCCCAAACCGCAATTGCACAAACAAATAGTGACACG
AAACAGATTATTCTGGTAGCTGTTCTCGCTATATAAGACAATTTTTGAGATCATATCATGATCAAGACAT
CTAAAGGCATTCATTTTCGACTATATTCTTTTTTACAAAAAATATAACAACCAGATATTTTAAGCTGATC
CTAGATGCACAAAAAATAAATAAAAGTATAAACCTACTTCGTAGGATACTTCGGGGTACTTTTTGTTCGG
GGTTAGATGAGCATAACGCTTGTAGTTGATATTTGAGATCCCCTATCATTGCAGGGTGACAGCGGAGCGG
CTTCGCAGAGCTGCATTAACCAGGGCTTCGGGCAGGCCAAAAACTACGGCACGCTCCGGCCACCCAGTCC
GCCGGAGGACTCCGGTTCAGGGAGCGGCCAACTAGCCGAGAACCTCACCTATGCCTGGCACAATATGGAC
ATCTTTGGGGCGGTCAATCAGCCGGGCTCCGGATGGCGGCAGCTGGTCAACCGGACACGCGGACTATTCT
GCAACGAGCGACACATACCGGCGCCCAGGAAACATTTGCTCAAGAACGGTGAGTTTCTATTCGCAGTCGG
CTGATCTGTGTGAAATCTTAATAAAGGGTCCAATTACCAATTTGAAACTCAGTTTGCGGCGTGGCCTATC
CGGGCGAACTTTTGGCCGTGATGGGCAGTTCCGGTGCCGGAAAGACGACCCTGCTGAATGCCCTTGCCTT
TCGATCGCCGCAGGGCATCCAAGTATCGCCATCCGGGATGCGACTGCTCAATGGCCAACCTGTGGACGCC
AAGGAGATGCAGGCCAGGTGCGCCTATGTCCAGCAGGATGACCTCTTTATCGGCTCCCTAACGGCCAGGG
AACACCTGATTTTCCAAGCCATGGTGCGGATGCCACGACATCTGACCTATCGGCAGCGAGTGGCCCGCGT
GGATCAGGTGATCCAGGAGCTTTCGCTCAGCAAATGTCAGCACACGATCATCGGTGTGCCCGGCAGGGTG
AAAGGTCTGTCCGGCGGAGAAAGGAAGCGTCTGGCATTCGCCTCCGAGGCTCTAACCGATCCGCCGCTTC
TGATCTGCGATGAGCCCACCTCCGGACTGGACTCCTTTACCGCCCACAGCGTCGTCCAGGTGCTGAAGAA
GCTGTCGCAGAAGGGCAAGACCGTCATCCTGACCATTCATCAGCCGTCTTCCGAGCTGTTTGAGCTCTTT
GACAAGATCCTTCTGATGGCCGAGGGCAGGGTAGCTTTCTTGGGCACTCCCAGCGAAGCCGTCGACTTCT
TTTCCTAGTGAGTTCGATGTGTTTATTAAGGGTATCTAGTATTACATAACATCTCAACTCCTATCCAGCG
TGGGTGCCCAGTGTCCTACCAACTACAATCCGGCGGACTTTTACGTACAGGTGTTGGCCGTTGTGCCCGG
ACGGGAGATCGAGTCCCGTGATCGGATCGCCAAGATATGCGACAATTTTGCCATTAGCAAAGTAGCCCGG
GATATGGAGCAGTTGTTGGCCACCAAAAATCTGGAGAAGCCACTGGAGCAGCCGGAGAATGGGTACACCT
ACAAGGCCACCTGGTTCATGCAGTTCCGGGCGGTCCTGTGGCGATCCTGGCTGTCGGTGCTCAAGGAACC
ACTCCTCGTAAAAGTGCGACTTATTCAGACAACGGTGAGTGGTTCCAGTGGAAACAAATGATATAACGCT
TACAATTCTTGGAAACAAATTCGCTAGATTTTAGATAGAATTGCCTGATTCCACACCCTTCTTAGTTTTT
TTCAATGAGATGTATAGTTTATAGTTTTGCAGAAGATAAATAAATTTCATTTAACTCGCGAATATTAATG
AGATGCGAGTAACATTTTAATTTGCAGATGGTTGCCATCTTGATTGGCCTCATCTTTTTGGGCCAACAAC
TCACGCAAGTGGGTGTGATGAATATCAACGGAGCCATCTTCCTCTTCCTGACCAACATGACCTTTCAAAA
CGTCTTTGCCACGATAAATGTAAGTCATGTTTAGAATACATTTGCATTTCAATAATTTACTAACTTTCTA
ATGAATCGATTCGATTTAGGTGTTCACCTCAGAGCTGCCAGTTTTTATGAGGGAGGCCCGAAGTCGACTT
TATCGCTGTGACACATACTTTCTGGGCAAAACGATTGCCGAATTGCCGCTTTTTCTCACAGTGCCACTGG
TCTTCACGGCGATTGCCTATCCGATGATCGGACTGCGGGCCGGAGTGCTGCACTTCTTCAACTGCCTGGC
GCTGGTCACTCTGGTGGCCAATGTGTCAACGTCCTTCGGATATCTAATATCCTGCGCCAGCTCCTCGACC
TCGATGGCGCTGTCTGTGGGTCCGCCGGTTATCATACCATTCCTGCTCTTTGGCGGCTTCTTCTTGAACT
CGGGCTCGGTGCCAGTATACCTCAAATGGTTGTCGTACCTCTCATGGTTCCGTTACGCCAACGAGGGTCT
GCTGATTAACCAATGGGCGGACGTGGAGCCGGGCGAAATTAGCTGCACATCGTCGAACACCACGTGCCCC
AGTTCGGGCAAGGTCATCCTGGAGACGCTTAACTTCTCCGCCGCCGATCTGCCGCTGGACTACGTGGGTC
TGGCCATTCTCATCGTGAGCTTCCGGGTGCTCGCATATCTGGCTCTAAGACTTCGGGCCCGACGCAAGGA
GTAGCCGACATATATCCGAAATAACTGCTTGTTTTTTTTTTTTACCATTATTACCATCGTGTTTACTGTT
TATTGCCCCCTCAAAAAGCTAATGTAATTATATTTGTGCCAATAAAAACAAGATATGACCTATAGAATAC
AAGTATTTCCCCTTCGAACATCCCCACAAGTAGACTTTGGATTTGTCTTCTAACCAAAAGACTTACACAC
CTGCATACCTTACATCAAAAACTCGTTTATCGCTACATAAAACACCGGGATATATTTTTTATATACATAC
TTTTCAAATCGCGCGCCCTCTTCATAATTCACCTCCACCACACCACGTTTCGTAGTTGCTCTTTCGCTGT
CTCCCACCCGCTCTCCGCAACACATTCACCTTTTGTTCGACGACCTTGGAGCGACTGTCGTTAGTTCCGC
GCGATTCGGTTCGCTCAAATGGTTCCGAGTGGTTCATTTCGTCTCAATAGAAATTAGTAATAAATATTTG
TATGTACAATTTATTTGCTCCAATATATTTGTATATATTTCCCTCACAGCTATATTTATTCTAATTTAAT
ATTATGACTTTTTAAGGTAATTTTTTGTGACCTGTTCGGAGTGATTAGCGTTACAATTTGAACTGAAAGT
GACATCCAGTGTTTGTTCCTTGTGTAGATGCATCTCAAAAAAATGGTGGGCATAATAGTGTTGTTTATAT
ATATCAAAAATAACAACTATAATAATAAGAATACATTTAATTTAGAAAATGCTTGGATTTCACTGGAACT
AGGGCGCGCCTCCGGAACATAATGGTGCAGGGCGCTGACTTCCGCGTTTCCAGACTTTACGAAACACGGA
AACCGAAGACCATTCATGTTGTTGCTCAGGTCGCAGACGTTTTGCAGCAGCAGTCGCTTCACGTTCGCTC
GCGTATCGGTGATTCATTCTGCTAACCAGTAAGGCAACCCCGCCAGCCTAGCCGGGTCCTCAACGACAGG
AGCACGATCATGCGCACCCGTGGCCAGGGCCGCAAGCTTGCATGCCTGCAGGTCGGAGTACTGTCCTCCG
AGCGGAGTACTGTCCTCCGAGCGGAGTACTGTCCTCCGAGCGGAGTACTGTCCTCCGAGCGGAGTACTGT
CCTCCGAGCGGAGACTCTAGCCCTAGGGCATGCCTGCAGGTCGGAGTACTGTCCTCCGAGCGGAGTACTG
TCCTCCGAGCGGAGTACTGTCCTCCGAGCGGAGTACTGTCCTCCGAGCGGAGTACTGTCCTCCGAGCGGA
GACTCTAGCGCTAGCGACGTCGAGCGCCGGAGTATAAATAGAGGCGCTTCGTCTACGGAGCGACAATTCA
ATTCAAACAAGCAAAGTGAACACGTCGCTAAGCGAAAGCTAAGCAAATAAACAAGCGCAGCTGAACAAGC
TAAACAATCTGCAGTAAAGTGCAAGTTAAAGTGAATCAATTAAAAGTAACCAGCAACCAAGTAAATCAAC
TGCAACTACTGAAATCTGCCAAGAAGTAATTATTGAATACAAGAAGAGAACTCTGAATAGATCTAAAAGG
TAGGTTCAACCACTGATGCCTAGGCACACCGAAACGACTAACCCTAATTCTTATCCTTTACTTCAGGCGG
CCGCAACTCCTAAAAAACCGCCACCATGCCGCCAAATGCAAAATCGGAAACGGACGCCAAACCGGAAGCG
GAACCAGCGCCAGCGTCCGAGCCGGCAGCGGAACTGGAGTCCGTCGACCAGAAGCTGGAAGAAACACATC
ACTCCAAATTCCGTGAAGTGGACAGGCAGGAGCAGGAGGTGCTCGCCGAGAAGGCGGCGGAAGCGGCCAG
TCAAAGAATCGCACAGGTGGAATCAACAACACGGAGTGCTACCACAGAGGCTCAGGAATCCACCACCACC
GCAGTGCCGGTGATCAAAAAGATCGAGCATGTCGGCGAAGTGGTCACCGAGGTGATCGCGGAGCGCACGG
GGCTGCCCACATGGGGCGTGGTGGCCATCATCATACTCGTGTTCCTCGTCGTCTTTGGTATAATCTTCTT
CTGTGTGCGGAGATTCCTGAAGAAGCGAAGAACCAAAGATGGAAAGGGTAAGAAGGGTGTCGACATGAAG
TCGGTACAGTTGTTGGGATCGGCGTACAAGGAGAAAGTTCAGCCTGATATGGAGGAACTCACCGAAAATG
CCGAGGAGGGTGACGAGGAGGACAAGCAGAGCGAGCAGAAGCTGGGGCGCCTCAACTTCAAGCTGGAATA
CGATTTCAACTCCAACAGTTTGGCCGTGACGGTGATCCAAGCCGAGGAGCTTCCCGCCCTGGATATGGGC
GGTACCTCGGATCCCTATGTCAAGGTGTACTTGCTGCCCGACAAGAAGAAGAAGTTCGAGACCAAGGTGC
ACCGCAAGACACTGAGTCCGGTCTTCAACGAGACGTTCACCTTTAAGGGTTTGCCCTACGCCGATGCCAT
GAACAAGACGCTCGTGTTTGCCATTTTCGACTTCGATCGCTTCTCGAAGCACGACCAGATCGGCGAGGTG
AAGGTGCCGCTGTGCACCATCGATCTGGCGCAGACAATCGAGGAGTGGCGCGACCTGGTCAGCGTTGAGG
GAGAGGGCGGACAGGAAAAGCTGGGAGATATCTGCTTCTCGCTGCGCTACGTGCCGACCGCCGGAAAGCT
AACCGTCGTCATCCTGGAGGCCAAGAACTTGAAGAAGATGGACGTGGGCGGACTGTCTGATCCATATGTG
AAAATTGCAATCATGCAAAATGGCAAACGTTTGAAAAAGAGGAAGACAAGTGTCAAAAAATGCACCCTCA
ACCCTTACTATAATGAGTCGTTCTCATTTGAAGTACCATTTGAACAAATGCAAAAAATCTGTCTCGCTGT
GACCGTCGTGGACTACGATCGTATTGGCACCTCCGAACCCATCGGCCGCTGCATACTTGGCTGCATGGGC
ACCGGAACCGAGCTGCGTCACTGGTCGGACATGTTGGCCTCGCCCCGCCGGCCCATCGCCCAGTGGCACA
CCCTCAAGGATCCCGAGGAGACCGACGAGATCCTGAAGAACATGAAGACCGGTTCTAGAGGATCCATGGC
AGAAATCGGTACTGGCTTTCCATTCGACCCCCATTATGTGGAAGTCCTGGGCGAGCGCATGCACTACGTC
GATGTTGGTCCGCGCGATGGCACCCCTGTGCTGTTCCTGCACGGTAACCCGACCTCCTCCTACGTGTGGC
GCAACATCATCCCGCATGTTGCACCGACC
